Addgene plasmid #145465: pGBW-m4046588
Purpose: Yeast Expression plasmid for SARS-CoV-2 N (nucleocapsid)
Depositing lab: Ginkgo Bioworks & Benjie Chen. Depositing organization: Ginkgo Bioworks.
Backbone
  Vector backbone: AmpR; 2u URA3
  Backbone size w/o insert (bp): 4078
  Vector type: Yeast Expression
  Selectable markers: URA3
Growth in bacteria
  Bacterial resistance: Ampicillin, 100 μg/mL
  Growth temperature: 37°C
  Growth strain: DH5alpha
  Copy number: High Copy
Gene/Insert
  Gene/Insert name: SARS-CoV-2 N (nucleocapsid) (alt names: nucleocapsid phosphoprotein; N protein)
  Species: S. cerevisiae (budding yeast); Severe acute respiratory syndrome coronavirus 2
  Insert size (bp): 1253
  Mutation: wt
  Entrez Gene: N (a.k.a. GU280_gp10)
  Promoter: pTEF1
  Tag / fusion protein: Cleavable thrombin;StrepII (C terminal on backbone)
  Cloning method: Unknown
Resource information
  A portion of this plasmid was derived from a plasmid made by: GinkgoBioworks
Depositor comments: NCBI Reference Sequence: YP_009724397.2Created by gene synthesis with Not1 site.
How to cite: pGBW-m4046588 was a gift from Ginkgo Bioworks & Benjie Chen (Addgene plasmid # 145465 ; http://n2t.net/addgene:145465 ; RRID:Addgene_145465)
