[The description below was written by a language model from this plasmid's Addgene catalogue record and pLannotate feature annotations shown in this document.]
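Description:
pGBW-m4046588 is an episomal yeast expression plasmid for producing the SARS-CoV-2 nucleocapsid (N) protein in Saccharomyces cerevisiae. It is an E. coli–yeast shuttle vector. In bacteria it replicates from a high-copy ColE1/pUC-type origin and is selected with ampicillin through a β-lactamase gene that the annotation places downstream of a cat promoter. A short rop-like segment is annotated adjacent to AmpR, although the record lists the plasmid as high copy. The bacterial module is flanked by the phage T3Te and T7Te terminators and the tonB terminator, which insulate it from transcriptional read-through. In yeast, the 2μ origin supports multicopy maintenance. The URA3 marker, with its own promoter fragment, allows selection in ura3 strains on medium lacking uracil and can be counterselected with 5-FOA.

The expression cassette places the wild-type N open reading frame under the strong constitutive TEF1 promoter, followed by a CYC1 terminator fragment. The insert was made by gene synthesis against the NCBI reference protein for N. The species field lists budding yeast alongside the virus, which may indicate yeast-oriented sequence design, though the record does not say so explicitly. According to the catalogue entry, the backbone supplies a C-terminal thrombin-cleavable StrepII tag. This tag is not separately annotated in the feature table, but there is a gap between the end of the N coding sequence and the terminator that could accommodate it. Such a tag would allow affinity purification on Strep-Tactin resin, with optional tag removal by thrombin. The construct is therefore suited to recombinant production and purification of N protein from yeast.
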