Features (pLannotate 1.2.2; 13 found; start..end, strand, type, name):
     10..417     +  promoter       TEF1 promoter: S. cerevisiae TEF1; promoter for EF-1α
    431..1687    +  CDS            N: NCAP_SARS2 - Experimental evidence at protein level: Swiss-Prot protein existence level 1. Packages the positive strand viral genome RNA into a helical ribonucleocapsid (RNP) and plays a fundamental role during virion assembly through its interactions with the viral genome and membrane protein M. Plays an important role in enhancing the efficiency of subgenomic viral RNA transcription as well as viral replication (By similarity). May modulate transforming growth factor-beta signaling by binding host smad3 (By similarity). From Severe acute respiratory syndrome coronavirus 2 (2019-nCoV) (SARS-C
   1758..1930    +  terminator     CYC1 terminator (fragment): S. cerevisiae CYC1; transcription terminator for CYC1
   1966..2142    +  promoter       URA3 promoter (fragment): S. cerevisiae URA3
   2143..2946    +  CDS            URA3: orotidine-5'-phosphate decarboxylase, required for uracil biosynthesis; S. cerevisiae URA3; yeast auxotrophic marker, counterselectable with 5-fluoroorotic acid (5-FOA)
   3029..4011    -  rep_origin     2μ ori: yeast 2μ plasmid origin of replication
   4089..4118    +  terminator     T3Te terminator: phage T3 early transcription terminator
   4140..4727    +  rep_origin     ori: high-copy-number ColE1/pMB1/pBR322/pUC origin of replication
   4739..4766    -  terminator     T7Te terminator: phage T7 early transcription terminator
   4790..4981    -  CDS            rop: Rop protein, which maintains plasmids at low copy number; rop
   4982..5842    -  CDS            AmpR: β-lactamase; bla; confers resistance to ampicillin, carbenicillin, and related antibiotics
   5843..5945    -  promoter       cat promoter: promoter of the E. coli cat gene encoding chloramphenicol acetyltransferase
   5946..5977    -  terminator     tonB terminator: bidirectional E. coli tonB-P14 transcription terminator
>Addgene plasmid #145465 | pGBW-m4046588 | addgene full sequence | sequence record 292474 | Addgene NGS Result
GCGGCCGCCCCACACACCATAGCTTCAAAATGTTTCTACTCCTTTTTTACTCTTCCAGATTTTCTCGGAC
TCCGCGCATCGCCGTACCACTTCAAAACACCCAAGCACAGCATACTAAATTTCCCCTCTTTCTTCCTCTA
GGGTGTCGTTAATTACCCGTACTAAAGGTTTGGAAAAGAAAAAAGAGACCGCCTCGTTTCTTTTTCTTCG
TCGAAAAAGGCAATAAAAATTTTTATCACGTTTCTTTTTCTTGAAAATTTTTTTTTTTGATTTTTTTCTC
TTTCGATGACCTCCCATTGATATTTAAGTTAATAAACGGTCTTCAATTTCTCAAGTTTCAGTTTCATTTT
TCTTGTTCTATTACAACTTTTTTTACTTCTTGCTCATTAGAAAGAAAGCATAGCAATCTAATCTAAGTTT
TAATTACAAAATGTCTGATAATGGACCCCAAAATCAGCGAAATGCACCCCGCATTACGTTTGGTGGACCC
TCAGATTCAACTGGCAGTAACCAGAATGGAGAACGCAGTGGGGCGCGATCAAAACAACGTCGGCCCCAAG
GTTTACCCAATAATACTGCGTCTTGGTTCACCGCTCTCACTCAACATGGCAAGGAAGACCTTAAATTCCC
TCGAGGACAAGGCGTTCCAATTAACACCAATAGCAGTCCAGATGACCAAATTGGCTACTACCGAAGAGCT
ACCAGACGAATTCGTGGTGGTGACGGTAAAATGAAAGATCTCAGTCCAAGATGGTATTTCTACTACCTAG
GAACTGGGCCAGAAGCTGGACTTCCCTATGGTGCTAACAAAGACGGCATCATATGGGTTGCAACTGAGGG
AGCCTTGAATACACCAAAAGATCACATTGGCACCCGCAATCCTGCTAACAATGCTGCAATCGTGCTACAA
CTTCCTCAAGGAACAACATTGCCAAAAGGCTTCTACGCAGAAGGGAGCAGAGGCGGCAGTCAAGCCTCTT
CTCGTTCCTCATCACGTAGTCGCAACAGTTCAAGAAATTCAACTCCAGGCAGCAGTAGGGGAACTTCTCC
TGCTAGAATGGCTGGCAATGGCGGTGATGCTGCTCTTGCTTTGCTGCTGCTTGACAGATTGAACCAGCTT
GAGAGCAAAATGTCTGGTAAAGGCCAACAACAACAAGGCCAAACTGTCACTAAGAAATCTGCTGCTGAGG
CTTCTAAGAAGCCTCGGCAAAAACGTACTGCCACTAAAGCATACAATGTAACACAAGCTTTCGGCAGACG
TGGTCCAGAACAAACCCAAGGAAATTTTGGGGACCAGGAACTAATCAGACAAGGAACTGATTACAAACAT
TGGCCGCAAATTGCACAATTTGCCCCCAGCGCTTCAGCGTTCTTCGGAATGTCGCGCATTGGCATGGAAG
TCACACCTTCGGGAACGTGGTTGACCTACACAGGTGCCATCAAATTGGATGACAAAGATCCAAATTTCAA
AGATCAAGTCATTTTGCTGAATAAGCATATTGACGCATACAAAACATTCCCACCAACAGAGCCTAAAAAG
GACAAAAAGAAGAAGGCTGATGAAACTCAAGCCTTACCGCAGAGACAGAAGAAACAGCAAACTGTGACTC
TTCTTCCTGCTGCAGATTTGGATGATTTCTCCAAACAATTGCAACAATCCATGAGCAGTGCTGACTCAAC
TCAGGCCCTCGTGCCGAGAGGTTCTTGGAGCCATCCGCAGTTTGAAAAATAAACAGGCCCCTTTTCCTTT
GTCGATATCATGTAATTAGTTATGTCACGCTTACATTCACGCCCTCCTCCCACATCCGCTCTAACCGAAA
AGGAAGGAGTTAGACAACCTGAAGTCTAGGTCCCTATTTATTTTTTTTAATAGTTATGTTAGTATTAAGA
ACGTTATTTATATTTCAAATTTTTCTTTTTTTTCTGTACAAAGCGGCCGCCGAACCACTAGTGCACTGCA
GTACACGGTTTCCTTGAAATTTTTTTGATTCGGTAATCTCCGAACAGAAGGAAGAACGAAGGAAGGAGCA
CAGACTTAGATTGGTATATATACGCATATGTAGTGTTGAAGAAACATGAAATTGCCCAGTATTCTTAACC
CAACTGCACAGAACAAAAACGTGCAGGAAACGAAGATAAATCATGTCGAAAGCTACATATAAGGAACGTG
CTGCTACTCATCCTAGTCCTGTTGCTGCCAAGCTATTTAATATCATGCACGAAAAGCAAACAAACTTGTG
TGCTTCATTGGATGTTCGTACCACCAAGGAATTACTGGAGTTAGTTGAAGCATTAGGTCCCAAAATTTGT
TTACTAAAAACACATGTGGATATCTTGACTGATTTTTCCATGGAGGGCACAGTTAAGCCGCTAAAGGCAT
TATCCGCCAAGTACAATTTTTTACTCTTCGAGGACAGAAAATTTGCTGACATTGGTAATACAGTCAAATT
GCAGTACTCTGCGGGTGTATACAGAATAGCAGAATGGGCAGACATTACGAATGCACACGGTGTGGTGGGC
CCAGGTATTGTTAGCGGTTTGAAGCAGGCGGCAGAAGAAGTAACAAAGGAACCTAGAGGCCTTTTGATGT
TAGCAGAATTGTCATGCAAGGGCTCCCTATCTACTGGAGAATATACTAAGGGTACTGTTGACATTGCGAA
GAGCGACAAAGATTTTGTTATCGGCTTTATTGCTCAAAGAGACATGGGTGGAAGAGATGAAGGTTACGAT
TGGTTGATTATGACACCCGGTGTGGGTTTAGATGACAAGGGAGATGCATTGGGTCAACAGTATAGAACCG
TGGATGATGTGGTTTCTACAGGATCTGACATTATTATTGTTGGAAGAGGACTATTTGCAAAGGGAAGGGA
TGCTAAGGTAGAGGGTGAACGTTACAGAAAAGCAGGCTGGGAAGCATATTTGAGAAGATGCGGCCAGCAA
AACTAAAAAACTGTATTATAAGTAAATGCATGTATACTAAACTCACAAATTAGAGCTTCAATTTAATTAT
ATCAGTTATTACCCGAGTAACGAAGCATCTGTGCTTCATTTTGTAGAACAAAAATGCAACGCGAGAGCGC
TAATTTTTCAAACAAAGAATCTGAGCTGCATTTTTACAGAACAGAAATGCAACGCGAAAGCGCTATTTTA
CCAACGAAGAATCTGTGCTTCATTTTTGTAAAACAAAAATGCAACGCGAGAGCGCTAATTTTTCAAACAA
AGAATCTGAGCTGCATTTTTACAGAACAGAAATGCAACGCGAGAGCGCTATTTTACCAACAAAGAATCTA
TACTTCTTTTTTGTTCTACAAAAATGCATCCCGAGAGCGCTATTTTTCTAACAAAGCATCTTAGATTACT
TTTTTTCTCCTTTGTGCGCTCTATAATGCAGTCTCTTGATAACTTTTTGCACTGTAGGTCCGTTAAGGTT
AGAAGAAGGCTACTTTGGTGTCTATTTTCTCTTCCATAAAAAAAGCCTGACTCCACTTCCCGCGTTTACT
GATTACTAGCGAAGCTGCGGGTGCATTTTTTCAAGATAAAGGCATCCCCGATTATATTCTATACCGATGT
GGATTGCGCATACTTTGTGAACAGAAAGTGATAGCGTTGATGATTCTTCATTGGTCAGAAAATTATGAAC
GGTTTCTTCTATTTTGTCTCTATATACTACGTATAGGAAATGTTTACATTTTCGTATTGTTTTCGATTCA
CTCTATGAATAGTTCTTACTACAATTTTTTTGTCTAAAGAGTAATACTAGAGATAAACATAAAAAATGTA
GAGGTCGAGTTTAGATGCAAGTTCAAGGAGCGAAAGGTGGATGGGTAGGTTATATAGGGATATAGCACAG
AGATATATAGCAAAGAGATACTTTTGAGCAATGTTTGTGGAAGCGGTATTCGCAATATTTTAGTAGCTCG
TTACAGTCCGGTGCGTTTTTGGTTTTTTGAAAGTGCGTCATCAGAGCGCTTTTGGTTTTCAAAAGCGCTC
TGAAGTTCCTATACTTTCTAGCTAGAGAATAGGAACTTCCCGAGCGGCCGCGTGTTACAAGCTTGACTCC
AGCGTAACTGGACTGCAATCAACTCACTGGCTCACCTTCACGGGTGGGCCTTTCTTCGGTAGAAAATCAA
AGGATCTTCTTGAGATCCTTTTTTTCTGCGCGTAATCTGCTGCTTGCAAACAAAAAAACCACCGCTACCA
GCGGTGGTTTGTTTGCCGGATCAAGAGCTACCAACTCTTTTTCCGAGGTAACTGGCTTCAGCAGAGCGCA
GATACCAAATACTGTTCTTCTAGTGTAGCCGTAGTTAGGCCACCACTTCAAGAACTCTGTAGCACCGCCT
ACATACCTCGCTCTGCTAATCCTGTTACCAGTGGCTGCTGCCAGTGGCGATAAGTCGTGTCTTACCGGGT
TGGACTCAAGACGATAGTTACCGGATAAGGCGCAGCGGTCGGGCTGAACGGGGGGTTCGTGCACACAGCC
CAGCTTGGAGCGAACGACCTACACCGAACTGAGATACCTACAGCGTGAGCTATGAGAAAGCGCCACGCTT
CCCGAAGGGAGAAAGGCGGACAGGTATCCGGTAAGCGGCAGGGTCGGAACAGGAGAGCGCACGAGGGAGC
TTCCAGGGGTAAACGCCTGGTATCTTTATAGTCCTGTCGGGTTTCGCCACCTCTGACTTGAGCATCGATT
TTTGTGATGCTCGTCAGGGGGGCGGAGCCTATGGAAAAACGCCAGCAACGCAGAAAGGCCCACCCGAAGG
TGAGCCAGGTGATTACATTTGGGCCCTCATCAGAGGTTTTCACCGTCATCACCGAAACGCGCGAGGCAGC
TGCGGTAAAGCTCATCAGCGTGGTCGTGAAGCGATTCACAGATGTCTGCCTGTTCATCCGCGTCCAGCTC
GTTGAGTTTCTCCAGAAGCGTTAATGTCTGGCTTCTGATAAAGCGGGCCATGTTAAGGGCGGTTTTTTCC
TGTTTGGTCACTTACCAATGCTTAATCAGTGAGGCACCTATCTCAGCGATCTGTCTATTTCGTTCATCCA
TAGTTGCCTGACTCCCCGTCGTGTAGATAACTACGATGCGGGAGGGCTTACCATCTGGCCCCAGTGCTGC
AATGATACCGCGAGACCCACGCTCACCGGCTCCAGATTTATCAGCAATAAACCAGCCAGCCGGGAGGGCC
GAGCGCAGAAGTGATCCTGCAACTTTATCCGCCTCCATCCAGTCTATTAATTGTTGCCGGGAAGCTAGAG
TAAGTAGTTCGCCAGTTAATAGTTTGCGCAACGTTGTTGCCATTGCTACAGGCATCGTGGTGTCACGCTC
GTCGTTTGGTATGGCTTCATTCAGCTCCGGTTCCCAACGATCAAGGCGAGTTACATGATCCCCCATGTTG
TGCAAAAAAGCGGTTAGCTCCTTCGGTCCTCCGATCGTTGCCAGAAGTAAGTTGGCCGCAGTGTTATCAC
TCATGGTTATGGCAGCACTGCATAATTCTCTTACTGTCATGCCATCCGTGAGATGCTTTTCTGTGACTGG
TGAGTACTCAACCAAGTCATTCTGAGAATAGTGTATGCGGCGACCGAGTTGCTCTTGCCCGGCGTCAATA
CGGGATAATACCGCGCCACATAGCAGAACTTTAAAAGTGCTCATCATTGGAAAACGTTCTTCGGGGCGTA
AACTCTCAAGGATCTTACCGCTGTTGAGATCCAGTTCGATGTAACCCACTCGTGCACCCAACTGATCTTC
AGCATCTTTTACTTTCACCAGCGTTTCTGGGTGAGCAAAAACAGGAAGGCAAAATGCCGCAAAAAAGGGA
ATAAGGGCGACACGGAAATGTTGAATACTCATTTTAGCTTCCTTAGCTCCTGAAAATCTCGATAACTCAA
AAAATACGCCCGGTAGTGATCTTATTTCATTATGGTGAAAGTTGGAACCTCTTACGTGCCGATCAAGTCA
AAAGCCTCCGGTCGGAGGCTTTTGACTTTCTGCTATGGAGGTCAGGTATGATTTAAATGGTCAGTTAGA
